Addgene plasmid #60779: pZA2[PTAN:GFP]
Purpose: Contains PTAN driving expression of GFP
Depositing lab: Matthew Bennett. Depositing organization: Rice University. Publication: Modular, Multi-Input Transcriptional Logic Gating with Orthogonal LacI/GalR Family Chimeras. Shis DL, Hussain F, Meinhardt S, Swint-Kruse L, Bennett MR. ACS Synth Biol. 2014 Sep 19;3(9):645-51. doi: 10.1021/sb500262f. Epub 2014 Jul 28. PubMed 25035932.
Backbone
  Vector backbone: p15A
  Backbone size w/o insert (bp): 2191
  Total vector size (bp): 2908
  Modifications to backbone: Contains promoter PTAN driving expression of yemGFP.
Growth in bacteria
  Bacterial resistance: Kanamycin, 50 μg/mL
  Growth temperature: 37°C
  Growth strain: DH10B
  Copy number: High Copy
Gene/Insert
  Gene/Insert name: yemGFP (alt name: Yeast Enhanced GFP)
  Species: S. cerevisiae (budding yeast)
  Insert size (bp): 717
Terms and licenses: Academic/Nonprofit Terms; Industry Terms: Not Available to Industry
How to cite: pZA2[PTAN:GFP] was a gift from Matthew Bennett (Addgene plasmid # 60779 ; http://n2t.net/addgene:60779 ; RRID:Addgene_60779)
