[The description below was written by a language model from this plasmid's Addgene catalogue record and pLannotate feature annotations shown in this document.]
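Description:
pZA2[PTAN:GFP] is a small (about 2.9 kb) bacterial reporter plasmid built in the modular pZ expression-vector style, intended for propagation and use in E. coli. It replicates from a p15A origin, which is compatible with ColE1-type plasmids and so allows the reporter to be co-maintained with separate plasmids supplying regulators. The catalogue lists it as high copy, although p15A is generally regarded as a medium-copy origin. Selection is by kanamycin, conferred by the neo/nptII aminoglycoside phosphotransferase gene. A short Tn5 transposase fragment annotated beside it is most likely residual sequence carried over with the resistance cassette rather than a functional element, and a small RSF-origin match near the p15A origin is only a fragment.

The payload is a single transcription unit in which the promoter named PTAN drives yemGFP, a yeast-enhanced GFP of 717 bp that the annotation software identifies as an S65T-type Aequorea victoria GFP derivative. The record does not describe the architecture of PTAN. The automated annotation finds only a short region resembling part of the PLtetO-1 promoter (a phage lambda PL derivative) just upstream of the reporter, suggesting a related core promoter scaffold, but its operator content is not stated. The GFP coding sequence is followed by the rrnB T1 terminator, and the lambda t0 terminator lies downstream of the kanamycin gene, insulating the modules from one another. Given the associated work on transcriptional logic gating with orthogonal LacI/GalR family chimeric repressors, the plasmid probably serves as a fluorescent readout of PTAN activity when such regulators are supplied in the same cell.
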