Features (pLannotate 1.2.2; 8 found; start..end, strand, type, name):
     82..113     +  promoter       PLtetO-1 promoter (fragment): modified phage lambda PL promoter with tet operator sites (Lutz and Bujard, 1997)
    141..854     +  CDS            GFP (S65T): GFP (S65T) is a basic (constitutively fluorescent) green fluorescent protein published in 1995, derived from Aequorea victoria.
    896..982     +  terminator     rrnB T1 terminator: Escherichia coli rrnB; transcription terminator T1 from the E. coli rrnB gene
   1009..1064    -  rep_origin     RSF ori (fragment): Plasmids containing the RSF 1030 origin of replication can be propagated in E. coli cells that contain additional plasmids with compatible origins.
   1152..1697    -  rep_origin     p15A ori: Plasmids containing the medium-copy-number p15A origin of replication can be propagated in E. coli cells that contain a second plasmid with the ColE1 origin.
   1811..1905    -  terminator     lambda t0 terminator: transcription terminator from phage lambda
   1939..2730    -  CDS            neo: KKA2_KLEPN - Also known as kan, nptII. Experimental evidence at protein level: Swiss-Prot protein existence level 1. Resistance to kanamycin, neomycin, paromomycin, ribostamycin, butirosin and gentamicin B. From Klebsiella pneumoniae.
   2762..2881    -  CDS            tnpA (fragment): TN5P_ECOLX - Also known as tnp. Experimental evidence at protein level: Swiss-Prot protein existence level 1. Mediates transposition of transposon Tn5 by a 'cut and paste' mechanism. First, the monomeric transposase binds the 19 bp inverted DNA repeats flanking the transposon. Then, dimerization of the DNA- bound transposase creates a synaptic DNA complex. After nicking of the first DNA strand, excision of the transposon proceeds through a series of intermediates. The transposase then mediates the insertion of the transposon at a new site by strand transfer. The activity of the wild- type tran
>Addgene plasmid #60779 | pZA2[PTAN:GFP] | depositor full sequence | sequence record 97761 | pZA2[PTAN:GFP] sequence 2908 bps
AATAGGCGTATCACGAGGCCCTTTCGTCTTCACCTCGAGAATTTTAAGCGGCTTAAAATTGACATTTTAA
GCGCTTAAAATGATACTGAGCACATCAGCAGGACGCACTGACCGAATTCATTAAAGAGGAGAAAGGTACC
ATGTCTAAAGGTGAAGAATTATTCACTGGTGTTGTCCCAATTTTGGTTGAATTAGATGGTGATGTTAATG
GTCACAAATTTTCTGTCTCCGGTGAAGGTGAAGGTGATGCTACTTACGGTAAATTGACCTTAAAATTTAT
TTGTACTACTGGTAAATTGCCAGTTCCATGGCCAACCTTAGTCACTACTTTAACTTATGGTGTTCAATGT
TTTTCTAGATACCCAGATCATATGAAACAACATGACTTTTTCAAGTCTGCCATGCCAGAAGGTTATGTTC
AAGAAAGAACTATTTTTTTCAAAGATGACGGTAACTACAAGACCAGAGCTGAAGTCAAGTTTGAAGGTGA
TACCTTAGTTAATAGAATCGAATTAAAAGGTATTGATTTTAAAGAAGATGGTAACATTTTAGGTCACAAA
TTGGAATACAACTATAACTCTCACAATGTTTACATCATGGCTGACAAACAAAAGAATGGTATCAAAGTTA
ACTTCAAAATTAGACACAACATTGAAGATGGTTCTGTTCAATTAGCTGACCATTATCAACAAAATACTCC
AATTGGTGATGGTCCAGTCTTGTTACCAGACAACCATTACTTATCCACTCAATCTAAATTATCCAAAGAT
CCAAACGAAAAGAGAGACCACATGGTCTTGTTAGAATTTGTTACTGCTGCTGGTATTACCCATGGTATGG
ATGAATTGTACAAATGAAAGCTTAATTAGCTGATCTAGACGCGTGCTAGAGGCATCAAATAAAACGAAAG
GCTCAGTCGAAAGACTGGGCCTTTCGTTTTATCTGTTGTTTGTCGGTGAACGCTCTCCTGAGTAGGACAA
ATCCGCCGCCCTAGACCTAGGGGATATATTCCGCTTCCTCGCTCACTGACTCGCTACGCTCGGTCGTTCG
ACTGCGGCGAGCGGAAATGGCTTACGAACGGGGCGGAGATTTCCTGGAAGATGCCAGGAAGATACTTAAC
AGGGAAGTGAGAGGGCCGCGGCAAAGCCGTTTTTCCATAGGCTCCGCCCCCCTGACAAGCATCACGAAAT
CTGACGCTCAAATCAGTGGTGGCGAAACCCGACAGGACTATAAAGATACCAGGCGTTTCCCCCTGGCGGC
TCCCTCGTGCGCTCTCCTGTTCCTGCCTTTCGGTTTACCGGTGTCATTCCGCTGTTATGGCCGCGTTTGT
CTCATTCCACGCCTGACACTCAGTTCCGGGTAGGCAGTTCGCTCCAAGCTGGACTGTATGCACGAACCCC
CCGTTCAGTCCGACCGCTGCGCCTTATCCGGTAACTATCGTCTTGAGTCCAACCCGGAAAGACATGCAAA
AGCACCACTGGCAGCAGCCACTGGTAATTGATTTAGAGGAGTTAGTCTTGAAGTCATGCGCCGGTTAAGG
CTAAACTGAAAGGACAAGTTTTGGTGACTGCGCTCCTCCAAGCCAGTTACCTCGGTTCAAAGAGTTGGTA
GCTCAGAGAACCTTCGAAAAACCGCCCTGCAAGGCGGTTTTTTCGTTTTCAGAGCAAGAGATTACGCGCA
GACCAAAACGATCTCAAGAAGATCATCTTATTAATCAGATAAAATATTTCTAGATTTCAGTGCAATTTAT
CTCTTCAAATGTAGCACCTGAAGTCAGCCCCATACGATATAAGTTGTTACTAGTGCTTGGATTCTCACCA
ATAAAAAACGCCCGGCGGCAACCGAGCGTTCTGAACAAATCCAGATGGAGTTCTGAGGTCATTACTGGAT
CTATCAACAGGAGTCCAAGCGAGCTCTCGAACCCCAGAGTCCCGCTCAGAAGAACTCGTCAAGAAGGCGA
TAGAAGGCGATGCGCTGCGAATCGGGAGCGGCGATACCGTAAAGCACGAGGAAGCGGTCAGCCCATTCGC
CGCCAAGCTCTTCAGCAATATCACGGGTAGCCAACGCTATGTCCTGATAGCGGTCCGCCACACCCAGCCG
GCCACAGTCGATGAATCCAGAAAAGCGGCCATTTTCCACCATGATATTCGGCAAGCAGGCATCGCCATGG
GTCACGACGAGATCCTCGCCGTCGGGCATGCGCGCCTTGAGCCTGGCGAACAGTTCGGCTGGCGCGAGCC
CCTGATGCTCTTCGTCCAGATCATCCTGATCGACAAGACCGGCTTCCATCCGAGTACGTGCTCGCTCGAT
GCGATGTTTCGCTTGGTGGTCGAATGGGCAGGTAGCCGGATCAAGCGTATGCAGCCGCCGCATTGCATCA
GCCATGATGGATACTTTCTCGGCAGGAGCAAGGTGAGATGACAGGAGATCCTGCCCCGGCACTTCGCCCA
ATAGCAGCCAGTCCCTTCCCGCTTCAGTGACAACGTCGAGCACAGCTGCGCAAGGAACGCCCGTCGTGGC
CAGCCACGATAGCCGCGCTGCCTCGTCCTGCAGTTCATTCAGGGCACCGGACAGGTCGGTCTTGACAAAA
AGAACCGGGCGCCCCTGCGCTGACAGCCGGAACACGGCGGCATCAGAGCAGCCGATTGTCTGTTGTGCCC
AGTCATAGCCGAATAGCCTCTCCACCCAAGCGGCCGGAGAACCTGCGTGCAATCCATCTTGTTCAATCAT
GCGAAACGATCCTCATCCTGTCTCTTGATCAGATCTTGATCCCCTGCGCCATCAGATCCTTGGCGGCAAG
AAAGCCATCCAGTTTACTTTGCAGGGCTTCCCAACCTTACCAGAGGGCGCCCCAGCTGGCAATTCCGACG
TCTAAGAAACCATTATTATCATGACATTAACCTATAAA
