>Addgene plasmid #60779 | pZA2[PTAN:GFP] | addgene partial sequence | sequence record 102435 | pBR322ori-F 5'-GGGAAACGCCTGGTATCTTT-3'
GAGCGTCAGATTTCGTGATGCTTGTCAGGGGGGCGGAGCCTATGGAAAAACGGCTTTGCCGCGGCCCTCT
CACTTCCCTGTTAAGTATCTTCCTGGCATCTTCCAGGAAATCTCCGCCCCGTTCGTAAGCCATTTCCGCT
CGCCGCAGTCGAACGACCGAGCGTAGCGAGTCAGTGAGCGAGGAAGCGGAATATATCCCTAGGTCTAGGG
CGGCGGATTTGTCCTACTCAGGAGAGCGTTCACCGACAAACAACAGATAAAACGAAAGGCCCAGTCTTTC
GACTGAGCCTTTCGTTTTATTTGATGCCTCTAGCACGCGTCTAGATCAGCTAATTAAGCTTTCATTTGTA
CAATTCATCCATACCATGGGTAATACCAGCAGCAGTAACAAATTCTAACAAGACCATGTGGTCTCTCTTT
TCGTTTGGATCTTTGGATAATTTAGATTGAGTGGATAAGTAATGGTTGTCTGGTAACAAGACTGGACCAT
CACCAATTGGAGTATTTTGTTGATAATGGTCAGCTAATTGAACAGAACCATCTTCAATGTTGTGTCTAAT
TTTGAAGTTAACTTTGATACCATTCTTTTGTTTGTCAGCCATGATGTAAACATTGTGAGAGTTATAGTTG
TATTCCAATTTGTGACCT
