>Addgene plasmid #60779 | pZA2[PTAN:GFP] | addgene partial sequence | sequence record 102438 | Neo-R 5'-GCCCAGTCATAGCCGAATAG-3'
TGCGTGCAATCCATCTTGTTCAATCATGCGAAACGATCCTCATCCTGTCTCTTGATCAGATCTTGATCCC
CTGCGCCATCAGATCCTTGGCGGCAAGAAAGCCATCCAGTTTACTTTGCAGGGCTTCCCAACCTTACCAG
AGGGCGCCCCAGCTGGCAATTCCGACGTCTAAGAAACCATTATTATCATGACATTAACCTATAAAAATAG
GCGTATCACGAGGCCCTTTCGTCTTCACCTGAGAATTTTAAGCGGCTTAAAATTGACATTTTAAGCGCTT
AAAATGATACTGAGCACATCAGCAGGACGCACTGACCGAATTCATTAAAGAGGAGAAAGGTACCATGTCT
AAAGGTGAAGAATTATTCACTGGTGTTGTCCCAATTTTGGTTGAATTAGATGGTGATGTTAATGGTCACA
AATTTTCTGTCTCCGGTGAAGGTGAAGGTGATGCTACTTACGGTAAATTGACCTTAAAATTTATTTGTAC
TACTGGTAAATTGCCAGTTCCATGGCCAACCTTAGTCACTACTTTAACTTATGGTGTTCAATGTTTTTCT
AGATACCCAGATCATATGAAACAACATGACTTTTTCAAGTCTGCCATGCCAGAAGGTTATGTTCAAGAAA
GAACTATTTTTTTCAAAGATGACGGTAACTACAAGACCAGAGCTGAAGTCAAGTTTGAAGGTGATACCTT
AGTTAATAGAATCGAATTAAAAGGTATTGATTTTAAAGAAGATGGTAACATTTTAGGTCACAAATTGGAA
TACAACTATAACTCTCACAATGTTTACATCATGGCTGAC
