>Addgene plasmid #60779 | pZA2[PTAN:GFP] | addgene partial sequence | sequence record 109704 | Neo-R 5'-GCCCAGTCATAGCCGAATAG-3'
TCATGCGAAACGATCCTCATCCTGTCTCTTGATCAGATCTTGATCCCCTGCGCCATCAGATCCTTGGCGG
CAAGAAAGCCATCCAGTTTACTTTGCAGGGCTTCCCAACCTTACCAGAGGGCGCCCCAGCTGGCAATTCC
GACGTCTAAGAAACCATTATTATCATGACATTAACCTATAAAAATAGGCGTATCACGAGGCCCTTTCGTC
TTCACCTGAGAATTTTAAGCGGCTTAAAATTGACATTTTAAGCGCTTAAAATGATACTGAGCACATCAGC
AGGACGCACTGACCGAATTCATTAAAGAGGAGAAAGGTACCATGTCTAAAGGTGAAGAATTATTCACTGG
TGTTGTCCCAATTTTGGTTGAATTAGATGGTGATGTTAATGGTCACAAATTTTCTGTCTCCGGTGAAGGT
GAAGGTGATGCTACTTACGGTAAATTGACCTTAAAATTTATTTGTACTACTGGTAAATTGCCAGTTCCAT
GGCCAACCTTAGTCACTACTTTAACTTATGGTGTTCAATGTTTTTCTAGATACCCAGATCATATGAAACA
ACATGACTTTTTCAAGTCTGCCATGCCAGAAGGTTATGTTCAAGAAAGAACTATTTTTTTCAAAGATGAC
GGTAACTACAAGACCAGAGCTGAAGTCAAGTTTGAAGGTGATACCTTA
